>Addgene plasmid #12130 | pAcGP67A-TfR | addgene partial sequence | sequence record 18692 | 12130 with polyhedrin-F
TTTTGTATAAAAAACCTATAAATATTCCGGATTATTCATACCGTCCCACCATCGGGCGCGGATCTATGCT
ACTAGTAAATCAGTCACACCAAGGCTTCAATAAGGAACACACAAGCAAGATGGTAAGCGCTATTGTTTTA
TATGTGCTTTTGGCGGCGGCGGCGCATTCTGCCTTTGCGGCGGATCCGCATCATCATCATCATCACAGCA
GCGGCATCGAGGGACGTGGTGAATTCCGCTTATATTGGGATGACCTGAAGAGAAAGTTGTCGGAGAAACT
GGACAGCACAGACTTCACCAGTACCATCAAGCTGCTGAATGAAAATTCATATGTCCCTCGTGAGGCTGGA
TCTCAAAAAGATGAAAATCTTGCGTTGTATGTTGAAAATCAATTTCGTGAATTTAAACTCAGCAAAGTCT
GGCGTGATCAACATTTTGTTAAGATTCAGGTCAAAGACAGCGCTCAAAACTCGGTGATCATAGTTGATAA
GAACGGTAGACTTGTTTACCTGGTGGAGAATCCTGGGGGTTATGTGGCGTATAGTAAGGCTGCAACAGTT
ACTGGTAAACTGGTCCATGCTAATTTTGGTACTAAAAAAGATTTTGAGGATTTATACACTCCTGTGAATG
GATCTATAGTGATTGTCAGAGCAGGGAAAATCACCTTTGCAGAAAAGGTTGCAAATGCTGAAAGCTTAAA
TGCAATTGGTGTGTTGATATACATGGACCAGACTAAATTTCCCATTGTTAACGCAGAACTTTCATTCTTT
GGACATGCTCATCTGGGGACAGGTGACCCTTACACACCTGGATTCCCTTCCTTCAATCACACTCAGTTTC
CACCATCTCGGTCATCAGGATTGCCTAATATACCTGT
