[The description below was written by a language model from this plasmid's Addgene catalogue record.]
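Description:
pAcGP67A-TfR is an insect-cell expression construct built on a modified version of the pAcGP67A baculovirus transfer vector (backbone about 9.8 kb). It is designed to produce a secreted, soluble form of the human transferrin receptor (TFRC, also known as TfR1 or CD71). The plasmid is propagated in E. coli under ampicillin selection. The record does not state the copy number, and it does not list the origin of replication or the promoter driving the insert. No feature table is provided, so these elements cannot be confirmed here. Vectors of this type are generally used as transfer plasmids that recombine with baculovirus DNA in insect cells to generate a recombinant virus carrying the expression cassette.

The insert of roughly 2 kb encodes residues 121–760 of human TfR, which omits the N-terminal part of the protein. This segment is fused downstream of three N-terminal elements. The first is the hydrophobic leader peptide of the baculovirus gp67 protein, which directs the fusion into the secretory pathway so that the product is released from infected insect cells. The second is a 6xHis tag for metal-affinity purification. The third is a factor Xa cleavage site that allows the tag to be removed proteolytically after purification. The insert was introduced by restriction enzyme cloning.

The associated publication concerns the crystal structure of the hemochromatosis protein HFE and its interaction with the transferrin receptor. This fits the use of the plasmid to make purified soluble TfR for binding, biochemical and structural studies.
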