Addgene plasmid #12130: pAcGP67A-TfR
Depositing lab: Pamela Bjorkman. Depositing organization: California Institute of Technology. Publication: Crystal structure of the hemochromatosis protein HFE and characterization of its interaction with transferrin receptor. Lebron JA, Bennett MJ, Vaughn DE, Chirino AJ, Snow PM, Mintier GA, Feder JN, Bjorkman PJ. Cell. 1998 Apr 3. 93(1):111-23. 10.1016/S0092-8674(00)81151-4 PubMed 9546397.
Backbone
  Vector backbone: pAcGP67A
  Backbone manufacturer: Pharmingen
  Backbone size w/o insert (bp): 9761
  Vector type: Insect Expression
Growth in bacteria
  Bacterial resistance: Ampicillin, 100 μg/mL
  Growth temperature: 37°C
  Growth strain: DH5alpha
  Copy number: Unknown
Gene/Insert
  Gene/Insert name: transferrin receptor (alt name: TfR)
  Species: H. sapiens (human)
  Insert size (bp): 2000
  Mutation: The portion of the human TfR gene encoding residues 121-760 were fused 3' to a gene segment encoding the hydrophobic leader peptide from the baculovirus protein gp67, a 6X-His tag, and a factor Xa cleavage site in a modified version of the pAcG67A expression vector.
  GenBank ID: NP_003225
  Entrez Gene: TFRC (a.k.a. CD71, IMD46, T9, TFR, TFR1, TR, TRFR, p90)
  Tag / fusion protein: leader peptide from baculovirus protein gp67 (N terminal on insert); 6X-His tag (N terminal on insert); Factor Xa cleavage site (N terminal on insert)
  Cloning method: Restriction Enzyme
  Sequencing primers: 5′ 5' AAT TTAA AAT gAT AAC CAT CTC gC 3'; 3′ 5' gAA gCg ggT CCA AgT TTC CCT g 3'
Terms and licenses: Academic/Nonprofit Terms; Industry Terms: Not Available to Industry
How to cite: pAcGP67A-TfR was a gift from Pamela Bjorkman (Addgene plasmid # 12130 ; http://n2t.net/addgene:12130 ; RRID:Addgene_12130)
